Addgene plasmid #134817: SMT205
Purpose: SMT201 with mutated RBS for DHFR, in vivo assays
Depositing lab: Tanja Kortemme. Depositing organization: University of California, San Francisco (UCSF). Publication: Altered expression of a quality control protease in E. coli reshapes the in vivo mutational landscape of a model enzyme. Thompson S, Zhang Y, Ingle C, Reynolds KA, Kortemme T. eLife. 2020 Jul 23;9. pii: 53476. doi: 10.7554/eLife.53476. PubMed 32701056.
Backbone
  Vector backbone: pACYC-Duet
  Backbone manufacturer: Novagen (EMD Millipore)
  Backbone size w/o insert (bp): 4008
  Total vector size (bp): 5180
  Modifications to backbone: T7 promoter has been replace with a TET promoter.
  Vector type: Bacterial Expression
Growth in bacteria
  Bacterial resistance: Chloramphenicol, 25 μg/mL
  Growth temperature: 37°C
  Growth strain: DH5alpha
  Copy number: Low Copy
Gene/Insert 1
  Gene/Insert name: Dihydrofolate reductase (alt name: folA)
  Species: Escherichia coli
  Insert size (bp): 480
  Mutation: Silent mutations to eliminate internal restriction sites: S49, L62, S64, A81, I82, G97, K109, L110.
  GenBank ID: BAB96616.1
  Promoter: T7
  Cloning method: Restriction Enzyme; 5′ cloning site NcoI (destroyed during cloning); 3′ cloning site SalI (not destroyed)
  Sequencing primers: 5′ GGATCTCGACGCTCTCCCTT; 3′ GATTATGCGGCCGTGTACAA
Gene/Insert 2
  Gene/Insert name: Thymidylate synthase (alt name: thyA)
  Species: Escherichia coli
  Insert size (bp): 807
  GenBank ID: BAE76896.1
  Promoter: TET
  Cloning method: Restriction Enzyme; 5′ cloning site NdeI (not destroyed); 3′ cloning site XhoI (not destroyed)
  Sequencing primers: 5′ TTGTACACGGCCGCATAATC; 3′ GCTAGTTATTGCTCAGCGG
Resource information
  A portion of this plasmid was derived from a plasmid made by: Modified from plasmids received from the laboratory of Professor Stephen Benkovic (Penn State University).
Terms and licenses: Academic/Nonprofit Terms; Industry Terms: Not Available to Industry
How to cite: SMT205 was a gift from Tanja Kortemme (Addgene plasmid # 134817 ; http://n2t.net/addgene:134817 ; RRID:Addgene_134817)
