[The description below was written by a language model from this plasmid's Addgene catalogue record and pLannotate feature annotations shown in this document.]
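Description:
SMT205 is a low-copy bacterial expression plasmid built on the pACYC-Duet two-cassette backbone. It replicates from the p15A origin, which is compatible with ColE1-type plasmids, and is selected with chloramphenicol through the cat gene and its native promoter. The backbone also carries lacI under its own promoter. The annotation additionally picks up short fragments (IS1, RSF ori, TcR) that appear to be backbone remnants rather than functional parts.

The plasmid co-expresses two linked E. coli folate-pathway enzymes. Dihydrofolate reductase (folA, 480 bp) sits in the first cassette, downstream of a T7 promoter and lac operator. Its coding sequence carries silent changes at eight codons to remove internal restriction sites. Thymidylate synthase (thyA) occupies the second cassette, where the original T7 promoter has been replaced by a PLtetO-1 promoter, a lambda PL derivative with tet operator sites. The T7 terminator follows this cassette. S-Tag and SET1 fragments are annotated after the thyA coding region, but they are separate partial hits from the Duet backbone, and the record does not indicate that thyA is tagged.

According to the record, SMT205 is SMT201 with a mutated ribosome-binding site for DHFR, made for in vivo assays. The record does not state the nature of the RBS change or its effect on expression level. Thymidylate synthase produces dihydrofolate as a by-product of dTMP synthesis and DHFR reduces it, so supplying both from one plasmid couples DHFR activity to cell growth. This fits the associated study, which examined the in vivo mutational landscape of DHFR as a model enzyme in E. coli. The sequenced record (5,181 nt) agrees closely with the catalogue size.
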