Features (pLannotate 1.2.2; 18 found; start..end, strand, type, name):
     34..107     +  promoter       PLtetO-1 promoter: modified phage lambda PL promoter with tet operator sites (Lutz and Bujard, 1997)
    149..940     +  CDS            thyA: TYSY_ECO57 - Experimental evidence at protein level: Swiss-Prot protein existence level 1. Catalyzes the reductive methylation of 2'-deoxyuridine-5'- monophosphate (dUMP) to 2'-deoxythymidine-5'-monophosphate (dTMP) while utilizing 5,10-methylenetetrahydrofolate (mTHF) as the methyl donor and reductant in the reaction, yielding dihydrofolate (DHF) as a by- product. This enzymatic reaction provides an intracellular de novo source of dTMP, an essential precursor for DNA biosynthesis. From Escherichia coli O157:H7.
    956..997     +  CDS            S-Tag (fragment): affinity and epitope tag derived from pancreatic ribonuclease A
   1027..1044    +  CDS            SET1 (fragment): solubility-enhancement tag derived from T7 phage gene 10B
   1052..1099    +  terminator     T7 terminator: transcription terminator for bacteriophage T7 RNA polymerase
   1323..1979    -  CDS            cat: CAT_ECOLX - Experimental evidence at protein level: Swiss-Prot protein existence level 1. This enzyme is an effector of chloramphenicol resistance in bacteria. From Escherichia coli. This protein is used as a marker in many commonly used cloning vectors, such as pACYC184.
   1980..2082    -  promoter       cat promoter: promoter of the E. coli cat gene encoding chloramphenicol acetyltransferase
   2203..2346    +  mobile_element IS1 (fragment): prokaryotic transposable element IS1
   2465..2520    -  rep_origin     RSF ori (fragment): Plasmids containing the RSF 1030 origin of replication can be propagated in E. coli cells that contain additional plasmids with compatible origins.
   2608..3153    -  rep_origin     p15A ori: Plasmids containing the medium-copy-number p15A origin of replication can be propagated in E. coli cells that contain a second plasmid with the ColE1 origin.
   3265..3329    -  CDS            TcR (fragment): tetracycline efflux protein; tet; confers resistance to tetracycline
   3344..3365    -  protein_bind   CAP binding site: CAP binding activates transcription in the presence of cAMP. E. coli catabolite activator protein
   3378..4460    -  CDS            lacI: lac repressor; lacI; The lac repressor binds to the lac operator to inhibit transcription in E. coli. This inhibition can be relieved by adding lactose or isopropyl-β-D-thiogalactopyranoside (IPTG).
   4461..4538    -  promoter       lacI promoter: lacI
   4546..4581    -  CDS            TcR (fragment): tetracycline efflux protein; tet; confers resistance to tetracycline
   4584..4602    +  promoter       T7 promoter: promoter for bacteriophage T7 RNA polymerase
   4603..4627    +  protein_bind   lac operator: The lac repressor binds to the lac operator to inhibit transcription in E. coli. This inhibition can be relieved by adding lactose or isopropyl-β-D-thiogalactopyranoside (IPTG). lac repressor encoded by lacI
   4671..5150    +  CDS            ecDHFR: E. coli dihydrofolate reductase; folA
>Addgene plasmid #134817 | SMT205 | addgene full sequence | sequence record 274011 | Addgene NGS Result
CTTAAGTCGAACAGAAAGTAATCGTATTGTACATCCCTATCAGTGATAGAGATTGACATCCCTATCAGTG
ATAGAGATACTGAGCACATCAGCAGGACGCACTGACCGAATTCATTAAAGAGGAGAAAGGTACCATATGG
CAGATCTCATGAAACAGTACCTGGAGCTGATGCAAAAAGTTCTGGATGAGGGTACCCAGAAAAACGACCG
CACGGGTACCGGAACGCTGAGCATTTTTGGCCATCAGATGCGTTTTAACCTGCAGGACGGATTCCCGCTG
GTTACGACCAAACGCTGCCACCTGCGTAGCATTATTCATGAGCTGCTGTGGTTTCTGCAAGGTGACACTA
ACATCGCGTATCTGCACGAAAACAATGTGACGATCTGGGATGAATGGGCCGATGAAAACGGCGATCTGGG
CCCAGTGTATGGTAAACAGTGGCGCGCCTGGCCAACGCCAGATGGCCGCCACATCGATCAGATCACGACC
GTGCTGAATCAACTGAAAAACGACCCGGACAGCCGCCGCATTATTGTTTCCGCGTGGAATGTGGGTGAAC
TGGATAAAATGGCGCTGGCGCCGTGCCATGCATTCTTCCAGTTTTACGTTGCGGACGGTAAGCTGAGCTG
TCAACTTTATCAGCGCAGCTGCGATGTTTTCCTCGGCCTGCCGTTCAATATCGCCAGCTACGCGTTACTG
GTGCATATGATGGCGCAGCAGTGCGACCTGGAGGTGGGTGATTTTGTCTGGACCGGCGGTGATACCCACC
TGTACAGCAACCATATGGACCAAACGCATCTGCAATTGAGCCGTGAGCCGCGTCCGCTGCCGAAACTGAT
TATTAAGCGCAAACCCGAGAGCATCTTTGACTATCGTTTCGAAGACTTCGAGATTGAAGGCTACGATCCG
CACCCGGGTATCAAAGCGCCGGTGGCTATCTAACTCGAGTCTGGTAAAGAAACCGCTGCTGCGAAATTTG
AACGCCAGCACATGGACTCGTCTACTAGCGCAGCTTAATTAACCTAGGCTGCTGCCACCGCTGAGCAATA
ACTAGCATAACCCCTTGGGGCCTCTAAACGGGTCTTGAGGGGTTTTTTGCTGAAACCTCAGGCATTTGAG
AAGCACACGGTCACACTGCTTCCGGTAGTCAATAAACCGGTAAACCAGCAATAGACATAAGCGGCTATTT
AACGACCCTGCCCTGAACCGACGACCGGGTCGAATTTGCTTTCGAATTTCTGCCATTCATCCGCTTATTA
TCACTTATTCAGGCGTAGCAACCAGGCGTTTAAGGGCACCAATAACTGCCTTAAAAAAATTACGCCCCGC
CCTGCCACTCATCGCAGTACTGTTGTAATTCATTAAGCATTCTGCCGACATGGAAGCCATCACAAACGGC
ATGATGAACCTGAATCGCCAGCGGCATCAGCACCTTGTCGCCTTGCGTATAATATTTGCCCATAGTGAAA
ACGGGGGCGAAGAAGTTGTCCATATTGGCCACGTTTAAATCAAAACTGGTGAAACTCACCCAGGGATTGG
CTGATACGAAAAACATATTCTCAATAAACCCTTTAGGGAAATAGGCCAGGTTTTCACCGTAACACGCCAC
ATCTTGCGAATATATGTGTAGAAACTGCCGGAAATCGTCGTGGTATTCACTCCAGAGCGATGAAAACGTT
TCAGTTTGCTCATGGAAAACGGTGTAACAAGGGTGAACACTATCCCATATCACCAGCTCACCGTCTTTCA
TTGCCATACGGAACTCCGGATGAGCATTCATCAGGCGGGCAAGAATGTGAATAAAGGCCGGATAAAACTT
GTGCTTATTTTTCTTTACGGTCTTTAAAAAGGCCGTAATATCCAGCTGAACGGTCTGGTTATAGGTACAT
TGAGCAACTGACTGAAATGCCTCAAAATGTTCTTTACGATGCCATTGGGATATATCAACGGTGGTATATC
CAGTGATTTTTTTCTCCATTTTAGCTTCCTTAGCTCCTGAAAATCTCGATAACTCAAAAAATACGCCCGG
TAGTGATCTTATTTCATTATGGTGAAAGTTGGAACCTCTTACGTGCCGATCAACGTCTCATTTTCGCCAA
AAGTTGGCCCAGGGCTTCCCGGTATCAACAGGGACACCAGGATTTATTTATTCTGCGAAGTGATCTTCCG
TCACAGGTATTTATTCGGCGCAAAGTGCGTCGGGTGATGCTGCCAACTTACTGATTTAGTGTATGATGGT
GTTTTTGAGGTGCTCCAGTGGCTTCTGTTTCTATCAGCTGTCCCTCCTGTTCAGCTACTGACGGGGTGGT
GCGTAACGGCAAAAGCACCGCCGGACATCAGCGCTAGCGGAGTGTATACTGGCTTACTATGTTGGCACTG
ATGAGGGTGTCAGTGAAGTGCTTCATGTGGCAGGAGAAAAAAGGCTGCACCGGTGCGTCAGCAGAATATG
TGATACAGGATATATTCCGCTTCCTCGCTCACTGACTCGCTACGCTCGGTCGTTCGACTGCGGCGAGCGG
AAATGGCTTACGAACGGGGCGGAGATTTCCTGGAAGATGCCAGGAAGATACTTAACAGGGAAGTGAGAGG
GCCGCGGCAAAGCCGTTTTTCCATAGGCTCCGCCCCCCTGACAAGCATCACGAAATCTGACGCTCAAATC
AGTGGTGGCGAAACCCGACAGGACTATAAAGATACCAGGCGTTTCCCCCTTGCGGCTCCCTCGTGCGCTC
TCCTGTTCCTGCCTTTCGGTTTACCGGTGTCATTCCGCTGTTATGGCCGCGTTTGTCTCATTCCACGCCT
GACACTCAGTTCCGGGTAGGCAGTTCGCTCCAAGCTGGACTGTATGCACGAACCCCCCGTTCAGTCCGAC
CGCTGCGCCTTATCCGGTAACTATCGTCTTGAGTCCAACCCGGAAAGACATGCAAAAGCACCACTGGCAG
CAGCCACTGGTAATTGATTTAGAGGAGTTAGTCTTGAAGTCATGCGCCGGTTAAGGCTAAACTGAAAGGA
CAAGTTTTGGTGACTGCGCTCCTCCAAGCCAGTTACCTCGGTTCAAAGAGTTGGTAGCTCAGAGAACCTT
CGAAAAACCGCCCTGCAAGGCGGTTTTTTCGTTTTCAGAGCAAGAGATTACGCGCAGACCAAAACGATCT
CAAGAAGATCATCTTATTAATCAGATAAAATATTTCTAGATTTCAGTGCAATTTATCTCTTCAAATGTAG
CACCTGAAGTCAGCCCCATACGATATAAGTTGTAATTCTCATGTTAGTCATGCCCCGCGCCCACCGGAAG
GAGCTGACTGGGTTGAAGGCTCTCAAGGGCATCGGTCGAGATCCCGGTGCCTAATGAGTGAGCTAACTTA
CATTAATTGCGTTGCGCTCACTGCCCGCTTTCCAGTCGGGAAACCTGTCGTGCCAGCTGCATTAATGAAT
CGGCCAACGCGCGGGGAGAGGCGGTTTGCGTATTGGGCGCCAGGGTGGTTTTTCTTTTCACCAGTGAGAC
GGGCAACAGCTGATTGCCCTTCACCGCCTGGCCCTGAGAGAGTTGCAGCAAGCGGTCCACGCTGGTTTGC
CCCAGCAGGCGAAAATCCTGTTTGATGGTGGTTAACGGCGGGATATAACATGAGCTGTCTTCGGTATCGT
CGTATCCCACTACCGAGATGTCCGCACCAACGCGCAGCCCGGACTCGGTAATGGCGCGCATTGCGCCCAG
CGCCATCTGATCGTTGGCAACCAGCATCGCAGTGGGAACGATGCCCTCATTCAGCATTTGCATGGTTTGT
TGAAAACCGGACATGGCACTCCAGTCGCCTTCCCGTTCCGCTATCGGCTGAATTTGATTGCGAGTGAGAT
ATTTATGCCAGCCAGCCAGACGCAGACGCGCCGAGACAGAACTTAATGGGCCCGCTAACAGCGCGATTTG
CTGGTGACCCAATGCGACCAGATGCTCCACGCCCAGTCGCGTACCGTCTTCATGGGAGAAAATAATACTG
TTGATGGGTGTCTGGTCAGAGACATCAAGAAATAACGCCGGAACATTAGTGCAGGCAGCTTCCACAGCAA
TGGCATCCTGGTCATCCAGCGGATAGTTAATGATCAGCCCACTGACGCGTTGCGCGAGAAGATTGTGCAC
CGCCGCTTTACAGGCTTCGACGCCGCTTCGTTCTACCATCGACACCACCACGCTGGCACCCAGTTGATCG
GCGCGAGATTTAATCGCCGCGACAATTTGCGACGGCGCGTGCAGGGCCAGACTGGAGGTGGCAACGCCAA
TCAGCAACGACTGTTTGCCCGCCAGTTGTTGTGCCACGCGGTTGGGAATGTAATTCAGCTCCGCCATCGC
CGCTTCCACTTTTTCCCGCGTTTTCGCAGAAACGTGGCTGGCCTGGTTCACCACGCGGGAAACGGTCTGA
TAAGAGACACCGGCATACTCTGCGACATCGTATAACGTTACTGGTTTCACATTCACCACCCTGAATTGAC
TCTCTTCCGGGCGCTATCATGCCATACCGCGAAAGGTTTTGCGCCATTCGATGGTGTCCGGGATCTCGAC
GCTCTCCCTTATGCGACTCCTGCATTAGGAAATTAATACGACTCACTATAGGGGAATTGTGAGCGGATAA
CAATTCCCCTGTAGAAATAATTTTGTTTAACTTTAATAATGAGATATACCATGATCAGTCTGATTGCGGC
GTTAGCGGTAGATCGCGTTATCGGCATGGAAAACGCCATGCCGTGGAACCTGCCTGCCGATCTCGCCTGG
TTTAAACGCAACACCTTAAATAAACCCGTGATTATGGGCCGCCATACCTGGGAATCAATCGGTCGTCCGT
TGCCAGGACGCAAAAATATTATCCTCAGCAGTCAACCGGGTACGGACGATCGCGTAACGTGGGTGAAGTC
GGTGGATGAAGCCATCGCGGCGTGTGGTGACGTACCAGAAATCATGGTGATTGGCGGCGGTCGCGTTTAT
GAACAGTTCTTGCCAAAAGCGCAAAAACTGTATCTGACGCATATCGACGCAGAAGTGGAAGGCGACACCC
ATTTCCCGGATTACGAGCCGGATGACTGGGAATCGGTATTCAGCGAATTCCACGATGCTGATGCGCAGAA
CTCTCACAGCTATTGCTTTGAGATTCTGGAGCGGCGGTAACAGGCGTCGACAAGCTTGCGGCCGCATAAT
G
